Addgene plasmid #77315: AATK gRNA (BRDN0001146583)
Purpose: 3rd generation lentiviral gRNA plasmid targeting human AATK
Depositing lab: John Doench & David Root. Depositing organization: Broad Institute. Publication: Optimized sgRNA design to maximize activity and minimize off-target effects of CRISPR-Cas9. Doench JG, Fusi N, Sullender M, Hegde M, Vaimberg EW, Donovan KF, Smith I, Tothova Z, Wilen C, Orchard R, Virgin HW, Listgarten J, Root DE. Nat Biotechnol. 2016 Jan 18. doi: 10.1038/nbt.3437. PubMed 26780180.
Backbone
  Vector backbone: lentiGuide-Puro
  Backbone manufacturer: Zhang Lab (Addgene plasmid # 52963)
  Vector type: Mammalian Expression, Lentiviral, CRISPR
  Selectable markers: Puromycin
Growth in bacteria
  Bacterial resistance: Ampicillin, 100 μg/mL
  Growth temperature: 37°C
  Growth strain: DH5alpha
  Copy number: High Copy
Gene/Insert
  Gene/Insert name: AATK (alt names: AATK; NM_001080395.2)
  gRNA/shRNA sequence: GCATAGCAACCTGCTCGTCG
  Species: H. sapiens (human)
  Entrez Gene: AATK (a.k.a. AATYK, AATYK1, LMR1, LMTK1, PPP1R77, p35BP)
  Promoter: hU6
  Cloning method: Unknown
  Sequencing primers: 5′ U6-F; 3′ pS2-R
Terms and licenses: Academic/Nonprofit Terms; Industry Terms: Not Available to Industry
Depositor comments: The gRNA was designed to target the following Genbank reference sequence(s): NM_001080395.2,NM_004920.2. Note that this plasmid does NOT contain Cas9. It should be used in conjunction with lentiCas9-Blast (Addgene #52962) or otherwise with cell lines already expressing Cas9. Browse the full kinome gRNA library at http://www.addgene.org/pooled-library/broadgpp-human-kinome/ or visit http://www.broadinstitute.org/rnai/public/ for detailed protocols and information.
How to cite: AATK gRNA (BRDN0001146583) was a gift from John Doench & David Root (Addgene plasmid # 77315 ; http://n2t.net/addgene:77315 ; RRID:Addgene_77315)
