[The description below was written by a language model from this plasmid's Addgene catalogue record and pLannotate feature annotations shown in this document.]
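Description:
AATK gRNA (BRDN0001146583) is a third-generation lentiviral CRISPR guide plasmid built on the lentiGuide-Puro backbone. It delivers a single guide RNA directed against human AATK (also known as AATYK, LMTK1 or LMR1), with the guide designed against two AATK reference transcripts. The 8.3 kb plasmid is maintained in E. coli through a high-copy ColE1/pUC-type origin and ampicillin resistance (AmpR). It also carries an f1 origin and leftover cloning-vector elements such as lac promoter/operator, lacZα and lacI fragments, and T7 and T3 promoters.

The lentiviral transfer cassette begins with an RSV promoter fused to a truncated HIV-1 5' LTR, which makes production of the genomic RNA independent of Tat. This is followed by the Ψ packaging signal with a partial gag sequence and the RRE for Rev-dependent nuclear export. Next, a human U6 RNA polymerase III promoter drives the AATK-targeting spacer joined to the Streptococcus pyogenes Cas9 guide RNA scaffold. A cPPT/CTS element that aids nuclear import of the viral genome lies downstream. An EF-1α core promoter with its intron A then expresses puromycin N-acetyltransferase so that transduced mammalian cells can be selected. WPRE enhances transcript expression, and a ΔU3 self-inactivating 3' LTR disables LTR promoter activity after integration. An SV40 poly(A) signal and SV40 origin sit outside the LTR.

The plasmid does not encode Cas9. It is meant to be used with a separate Cas9 lentiviral vector or in cells that already express Cas9, to disrupt AATK. The guide belongs to a human kinome gRNA collection associated with work on optimized sgRNA design.
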