Features (pLannotate 1.2.2; 29 found; start..end, strand, type, name):
     14..80      +  CDS            small t antigen (fragment): SV40 (simian virus 40) small t antigen
    106..317     +  promoter       EF-1α core promoter: core promoter for human elongation factor EF-1α
    318..1256    +  intron         EF-1α intron A: intron upstream of the start codon of human EF-1α
   1278..1877    +  CDS            PuroR (fragment): puromycin N-acetyltransferase; pac from Streptomyces; confers resistance to puromycin
   1893..2481    +  misc_feature   WPRE: woodchuck hepatitis virus posttranscriptional regulatory element
   2532..2551    +  misc_feature   cPPT/CTS (fragment): central polypurine tract and central termination sequence of HIV-1
   2553..2786    +  LTR            3' LTR (ΔU3): self-inactivating 3' long terminal repeat (LTR) from HIV-1
   2864..2985    +  polyA_signal   SV40 poly(A) signal: SV40 polyadenylation signal
   3025..3160    +  rep_origin     SV40 ori: SV40 origin of replication
   3181..3199    -  promoter       T7 promoter: promoter for bacteriophage T7 RNA polymerase
   3207..3362    +  CDS            lacZα (fragment): LacZα fragment of β-galactosidase; lacZ fragment
   3367..3795    +  rep_origin     f1 ori (sequence partly withheld): f1 bacteriophage origin of replication; arrow indicates direction of (+) strand synthesis
   3848..3952    +  promoter       AmpR promoter: bla
   3953..4813    +  CDS            AmpR: β-lactamase; bla; confers resistance to ampicillin, carbenicillin, and related antibiotics
   4984..5572    +  rep_origin     ori: high-copy-number ColE1/pMB1/pBR322/pUC origin of replication
   5755..5847    +  CDS            lacI (fragment): lac repressor; lacI; The lac repressor binds to the lac operator to inhibit transcription in E. coli. This inhibition can be relieved by adding lactose or isopropyl-β-D-thiogalactopyranoside (IPTG).
   5860..5881    +  protein_bind   CAP binding site: CAP binding activates transcription in the presence of cAMP. E. coli catabolite activator protein
   5896..5926    +  promoter       lac promoter: promoter for the E. coli lac operon
   5934..5950    +  protein_bind   lac operator: The lac repressor binds to the lac operator to inhibit transcription in E. coli. This inhibition can be relieved by adding lactose or isopropyl-β-D-thiogalactopyranoside (IPTG). lac repressor encoded by lacI
   5995..6013    +  promoter       T3 promoter: promoter for bacteriophage T3 RNA polymerase
   6041..6267    +  promoter       RSV promoter: Rous sarcoma virus enhancer/promoter
   6268..6448    +  LTR            5' LTR (truncated): truncated 5' long terminal repeat (LTR) from HIV-1
   6495..6620    +  misc_feature   HIV-1 Ψ: packaging signal of human immunodeficiency virus type 1
   6604..6967    +  CDS            HIV-1 gag (fragment): gag protein from human immunodeficiency virus 1; gag
   7113..7346    +  misc_feature   RRE: The Rev response element (RRE) of HIV-1 allows for Rev-dependent mRNA export from the nucleus to the cytoplasm.
   7723..7749    +  CDS            Rev (fragment): human immunodeficiency virus 1 (HIV-1) Rev protein; rev; enhances nuclear export of unspliced and incompletely spliced viral mRNAs
   7753..7993    +  promoter       U6 promoter: RNA polymerase III promoter for human U6 snRNA
   8023..8098    +  misc_RNA       gRNA scaffold: guide RNA scaffold for the Streptococcus pyogenes CRISPR/Cas9 system
   8154..8271    +  misc_feature   cPPT/CTS: central polypurine tract and central termination sequence of HIV-1
>Addgene plasmid #77315 | AATK gRNA (BRDN0001146583) | addgene full sequence | sequence record 187522 | Addgene Assembled Sequence
CCCGGGTGCAAAGATGGATAAAGTTTTAAACAGAGAGGAATCTTTGCAGCTAATGGACCTTCTAGGTCTT
GAAAGGAGTGGGAATTGGCTCCGGTGCCCGTCAGTGGGCAGAGCGCACATCGCCCACAGTCCCCGAGAAG
TTGGGGGGAGGGGTCGGCAATTGATCCGGTGCCTAGAGAAGGTGGCGCGGGGTAAACTGGGAAAGTGATG
TCGTGTACTGGCTCCGCCTTTTTCCCGAGGGTGGGGGAGAACCGTATATAAGTGCAGTAGTCGCCGTGAA
CGTTCTTTTTCGCAACGGGTTTGCCGCCAGAACACAGGTAAGTGCCGTGTGTGGTTCCCGCGGGCCTGGC
CTCTTTACGGGTTATGGCCCTTGCGTGCCTTGAATTACTTCCACCTGGCTGCAGTACGTGATTCTTGATC
CCGAGCTTCGGGTTGGAAGTGGGTGGGAGAGTTCGAGGCCTTGCGCTTAAGGAGCCCCTTCGCCTCGTGC
TTGAGTTGAGGCCTGGCCTGGGCGCTGGGGCCGCCGCGTGCGAATCTGGTGGCACCTTCGCGCCTGTCTC
GCTGCTTTCGATAAGTCTCTAGCCATTTAAAATTTTTGATGACCTGCTGCGACGCTTTTTTTCTGGCAAG
ATAGTCTTGTAAATGCGGGCCAAGATCTGCACACTGGTATTTCGGTTTTTGGGGCCGCGGGCGGCGACGG
GGCCCGTGCGTCCCAGCGCACATGTTCGGCGAGGCGGGGCCTGCGAGCGCGGCCACCGAGAATCGGACGG
GGGTAGTCTCAAGCTGGCCGGCCTGCTCTGGTGCCTGGCCTCGCGCCGCCGTGTATCGCCCCGCCCTGGG
CGGCAAGGCTGGCCCGGTCGGCACCAGTTGCGTGAGCGGAAAGATGGCCGCTTCCCGGCCCTGCTGCAGG
GAGCTCAAAATGGAGGACGCGGCGCTCGGGAGAGCGGGCGGGTGAGTCACCCACACAAAGGAAAAGGGCC
TTTCCGTCCTCAGCCGTCGCTTCATGTGACTCCACGGAGTACCGGGCGCCGTCCAGGCACCTCGATTAGT
TCTCGAGCTTTTGGAGTACGTCGTCTTTAGGTTGGGGGGAGGGGTTTTATGCGATGGAGTTTCCCCACAC
TGAGTGGGTGGAGACTGAAGTTAGGCCAGCTTGGCACTTGATGTAATTCTCCTTGGAATTTGCCCTTTTT
GAGTTTGGATCTTGGTTCATTCTCAAGCCTCAGACAGTGGTTCAAAGTTTTTTTCTTCCATTTCAGGTGT
CGTGACGTACGGCCACCATGACCGAGTACAAGCCCACGGTGCGCCTCGCCACCCGCGACGACGTCCCCAG
GGCCGTACGCACCCTCGCCGCCGCGTTCGCCGACTACCCCGCCACGCGCCACACCGTCGATCCGGACCGC
CACATCGAGCGGGTCACCGAGCTGCAAGAACTCTTCCTCACGCGCGTCGGGCTCGACATCGGCAAGGTGT
GGGTCGCGGACGACGGCGCCGCCGTGGCGGTCTGGACCACGCCGGAGAGCGTCGAAGCGGGGGCGGTGTT
CGCCGAGATCGGCCCGCGCATGGCCGAGTTGAGCGGTTCCCGGCTGGCCGCGCAGCAACAGATGGAAGGC
CTCCTGGCGCCGCACCGGCCCAAGGAGCCCGCGTGGTTCCTGGCCACCGTCGGAGTCTCGCCCGACCACC
AGGGCAAGGGTCTGGGCAGCGCCGTCGTGCTCCCCGGAGTGGAGGCGGCCGAGCGCGCCGGGGTGCCCGC
CTTCCTGGAGACCTCCGCGCCCCGCAACCTCCCCTTCTACGAGCGGCTCGGCTTCACCGTCACCGCCGAC
GTCGAGGTGCCCGAAGGACCGCGCACCTGGTGCATGACCCGCAAGCCCGGTGCCTGAACGCGTTAAGTCG
ACAATCAACCTCTGGATTACAAAATTTGTGAAAGATTGACTGGTATTCTTAACTATGTTGCTCCTTTTAC
GCTATGTGGATACGCTGCTTTAATGCCTTTGTATCATGCTATTGCTTCCCGTATGGCTTTCATTTTCTCC
TCCTTGTATAAATCCTGGTTGCTGTCTCTTTATGAGGAGTTGTGGCCCGTTGTCAGGCAACGTGGCGTGG
TGTGCACTGTGTTTGCTGACGCAACCCCCACTGGTTGGGGCATTGCCACCACCTGTCAGCTCCTTTCCGG
GACTTTCGCTTTCCCCCTCCCTATTGCCACGGCGGAACTCATCGCCGCCTGCCTTGCCCGCTGCTGGACA
GGGGCTCGGCTGTTGGGCACTGACAATTCCGTGGTGTTGTCGGGGAAATCATCGTCCTTTCCTTGGCTGC
TCGCCTGTGTTGCCACCTGGATTCTGCGCGGGACGTCCTTCTGCTACGTCCCTTCGGCCCTCAATCCAGC
GGACCTTCCTTCCCGCGGCCTGCTGCCGGCTCTGCGGCCTCTTCCGCGTCTTCGCCTTCGCCCTCAGACG
AGTCGGATCTCCCTTTGGGCCGCCTCCCCGCGTCGACTTTAAGACCAATGACTTACAAGGCAGCTGTAGA
TCTTAGCCACTTTTTAAAAGAAAAGGGGGGACTGGAAGGGCTAATTCACTCCCAACGAAGACAAGATCTG
CTTTTTGCTTGTACTGGGTCTCTCTGGTTAGACCAGATCTGAGCCTGGGAGCTCTCTGGCTAACTAGGGA
ACCCACTGCTTAAGCCTCAATAAAGCTTGCCTTGAGTGCTTCAAGTAGTGTGTGCCCGTCTGTTGTGTGA
CTCTGGTAACTAGAGATCCCTCAGACCCTTTTAGTCAGTGTGGAAAATCTCTAGCAGTACGTATAGTAGT
TCATGTCATCTTATTATTCAGTATTTATAACTTGCAAAGAAATGAATATCAGAGAGTGAGAGGAACTTGT
TTATTGCAGCTTATAATGGTTACAAATAAAGCAATAGCATCACAAATTTCACAAATAAAGCATTTTTTTC
ACTGCATTCTAGTTGTGGTTTGTCCAAACTCATCAATGTATCTTATCATGTCTGGCTCTAGCTATCCCGC
CCCTAACTCCGCCCATCCCGCCCCTAACTCCGCCCAGTTCCGCCCATTCTCCGCCCCATGGCTGACTAAT
TTTTTTTATTTATGCAGAGGCCGAGGCCGCCTCGGCCTCTGAGCTATTCCAGAAGTAGTGAGGAGGCTTT
TTTGGAGGCCTAGGGACGTACCCAATTCGCCCTATAGTGAGTCGTATTACGCGCGCTCACTGGCCGTCGT
TTTACAACGTCGTGACTGGGAAAACCCTGGCGTTACCCAACTTAATCGCCTTGCAGCACATCCCCCTTTC
GCCAGCTGGCGTAATAGCGAAGAGGCCCGCACCGATCGCCCTTCCCAACAGTTGCGCAGCCTGAATGGCG
AATGGG
[124 nt withheld, positions 3367-3490]
C
[91 nt withheld, positions 3492-3582]
A
[49 nt withheld, positions 3584-3632]
CCTTTGACGTTGGAGTCCACGTTCTTT
[37 nt withheld, positions 3660-3696]
ACCCTATCTCGGTCTATTCTTTTGATTTATAAGGGATTTTGCCGATTTCGGCCTATTGGTTAAAAAATGA
GCTGATTTAACAAAAATTTAACGCGAATTTTAACAAAATATTAACGCTTACAATTTAGGTGGCACTTTTC
GGGGAAATGTGCGCGGAACCCCTATTTGTTTATTTTTCTAAATACATTCAAATATGTATCCGCTCATGAG
ACAATAACCCTGATAAATGCTTCAATAATATTGAAAAAGGAAGAGTATGAGTATTCAACATTTCCGTGTC
GCCCTTATTCCCTTTTTTGCGGCATTTTGCCTTCCTGTTTTTGCTCACCCAGAAACGCTGGTGAAAGTAA
AAGATGCTGAAGATCAGTTGGGTGCACGAGTGGGTTACATCGAACTGGATCTCAACAGCGGTAAGATCCT
TGAGAGTTTTCGCCCCGAAGAACGTTTTCCAATGATGAGCACTTTTAAAGTTCTGCTATGTGGCGCGGTA
TTATCCCGTATTGACGCCGGGCAAGAGCAACTCGGTCGCCGCATACACTATTCTCAGAATGACTTGGTTG
AGTACTCACCAGTCACAGAAAAGCATCTTACGGATGGCATGACAGTAAGAGAATTATGCAGTGCTGCCAT
AACCATGAGTGATAACACTGCGGCCAACTTACTTCTGACAACGATCGGAGGACCGAAGGAGCTAACCGCT
TTTTTGCACAACATGGGGGATCATGTAACTCGCCTTGATCGTTGGGAACCGGAGCTGAATGAAGCCATAC
CAAACGACGAGCGTGACACCACGATGCCTGTAGCAATGGCAACAACGTTGCGCAAACTATTAACTGGCGA
ACTACTTACTCTAGCTTCCCGGCAACAATTAATAGACTGGATGGAGGCGGATAAAGTTGCAGGACCACTT
CTGCGCTCGGCCCTTCCGGCTGGCTGGTTTATTGCTGATAAATCTGGAGCCGGTGAGCGTGGGTCTCGCG
GTATCATTGCAGCACTGGGGCCAGATGGTAAGCCCTCCCGTATCGTAGTTATCTACACGACGGGGAGTCA
GGCAACTATGGATGAACGAAATAGACAGATCGCTGAGATAGGTGCCTCACTGATTAAGCATTGGTAACTG
TCAGACCAAGTTTACTCATATATACTTTAGATTGATTTAAAACTTCATTTTTAATTTAAAAGGATCTAGG
TGAAGATCCTTTTTGATAATCTCATGACCAAAATCCCTTAACGTGAGTTTTCGTTCCACTGAGCGTCAGA
CCCCGTAGAAAAGATCAAAGGATCTTCTTGAGATCCTTTTTTTCTGCGCGTAATCTGCTGCTTGCAAACA
AAAAAACCACCGCTACCAGCGGTGGTTTGTTTGCCGGATCAAGAGCTACCAACTCTTTTTCCGAAGGTAA
CTGGCTTCAGCAGAGCGCAGATACCAAATACTGTTCTTCTAGTGTAGCCGTAGTTAGGCCACCACTTCAA
GAACTCTGTAGCACCGCCTACATACCTCGCTCTGCTAATCCTGTTACCAGTGGCTGCTGCCAGTGGCGAT
AAGTCGTGTCTTACCGGGTTGGACTCAAGACGATAGTTACCGGATAAGGCGCAGCGGTCGGGCTGAACGG
GGGGTTCGTGCACACAGCCCAGCTTGGAGCGAACGACCTACACCGAACTGAGATACCTACAGCGTGAGCT
ATGAGAAAGCGCCACGCTTCCCGAAGGGAGAAAGGCGGACAGGTATCCGGTAAGCGGCAGGGTCGGAACA
GGAGAGCGCACGAGGGAGCTTCCAGGGGGAAACGCCTGGTATCTTTATAGTCCTGTCGGGTTTCGCCACC
TCTGACTTGAGCGTCGATTTTTGTGATGCTCGTCAGGGGGGCGGAGCCTATGGAAAAACGCCAGCAACGC
GGCCTTTTTACGGTTCCTGGCCTTTTGCTGGCCTTTTGCTCACATGTTCTTTCCTGCGTTATCCCCTGAT
TCTGTGGATAACCGTATTACCGCCTTTGAGTGAGCTGATACCGCTCGCCGCAGCCGAACGACCGAGCGCA
GCGAGTCAGTGAGCGAGGAAGCGGAAGAGCGCCCAATACGCAAACCGCCTCTCCCCGCGCGTTGGCCGAT
TCATTAATGCAGCTGGCACGACAGGTTTCCCGACTGGAAAGCGGGCAGTGAGCGCAACGCAATTAATGTG
AGTTAGCTCACTCATTAGGCACCCCAGGCTTTACACTTTATGCTTCCGGCTCGTATGTTGTGTGGAATTG
TGAGCGGATAACAATTTCACACAGGAAACAGCTATGACCATGATTACGCCAAGCGCGCAATTAACCCTCA
CTAAAGGGAACAAAAGCTGGAGCTGCAAGCTTAATGTAGTCTTATGCAATACTCTTGTAGTCTTGCAACA
TGGTAACGATGAGTTAGCAACATGCCTTACAAGGAGAGAAAAAGCACCGTGCATGCCGATTGGTGGAAGT
AAGGTGGTACGATCGTGCCTTATTAGGAAGGCAACAGACGGGTCTGACATGGATTGGACGAACCACTGAA
TTGCCGCATTGCAGAGATATTGTATTTAAGTGCCTAGCTCGATACATAAACGGGTCTCTCTGGTTAGACC
AGATCTGAGCCTGGGAGCTCTCTGGCTAACTAGGGAACCCACTGCTTAAGCCTCAATAAAGCTTGCCTTG
AGTGCTTCAAGTAGTGTGTGCCCGTCTGTTGTGTGACTCTGGTAACTAGAGATCCCTCAGACCCTTTTAG
TCAGTGTGGAAAATCTCTAGCAGTGGCGCCCGAACAGGGACTTGAAAGCGAAAGGGAAACCAGAGGAGCT
CTCTCGACGCAGGACTCGGCTTGCTGAAGCGCGCACGGCAAGAGGCGAGGGGCGGCGACTGGTGAGTACG
CCAAAAATTTTGACTAGCGGAGGCTAGAAGGAGAGAGATGGGTGCGAGAGCGTCAGTATTAAGCGGGGGA
GAATTAGATCGCGATGGGAAAAAATTCGGTTAAGGCCAGGGGGAAAGAAAAAATATAAATTAAAACATAT
AGTATGGGCAAGCAGGGAGCTAGAACGATTCGCAGTTAATCCTGGCCTGTTAGAAACATCAGAAGGCTGT
AGACAAATACTGGGACAGCTACAACCATCCCTTCAGACAGGATCAGAAGAACTTAGATCATTATATAATA
CAGTAGCAACCCTCTATTGTGTGCATCAAAGGATAGAGATAAAAGACACCAAGGAAGCTTTAGACAAGAT
AGAGGAAGAGCAAAACAAAAGTAAGACCACCGCACAGCAAGCGGCCGCTGATCTTCAGACCTGGAGGAGG
AGATATGAGGGACAATTGGAGAAGTGAATTATATAAATATAAAGTAGTAAAAATTGAACCATTAGGAGTA
GCACCCACCAAGGCAAAGAGAAGAGTGGTGCAGAGAGAAAAAAGAGCAGTGGGAATAGGAGCTTTGTTCC
TTGGGTTCTTGGGAGCAGCAGGAAGCACTATGGGCGCAGCGTCAATGACGCTGACGGTACAGGCCAGACA
ATTATTGTCTGGTATAGTGCAGCAGCAGAACAATTTGCTGAGGGCTATTGAGGCGCAACAGCATCTGTTG
CAACTCACAGTCTGGGGCATCAAGCAGCTCCAGGCAAGAATCCTGGCTGTGGAAAGATACCTAAAGGATC
AACAGCTCCTGGGGATTTGGGGTTGCTCTGGAAAACTCATTTGCACCACTGCTGTGCCTTGGAATGCTAG
TTGGAGTAATAAATCTCTGGAACAGATTTGGAATCACACGACCTGGATGGAGTGGGACAGAGAAATTAAC
AATTACACAAGCTTAATACACTCCTTAATTGAAGAATCGCAAAACCAGCAAGAAAAGAATGAACAAGAAT
TATTGGAATTAGATAAATGGGCAAGTTTGTGGAATTGGTTTAACATAACAAATTGGCTGTGGTATATAAA
ATTATTCATAATGATAGTAGGAGGCTTGGTAGGTTTAAGAATAGTTTTTGCTGTACTTTCTATAGTGAAT
AGAGTTAGGCAGGGATATTCACCATTATCGTTTCAGACCCACCTCCCAACCCCGAGGGGACCCAGAGAGG
GCCTATTTCCCATGATTCCTTCATATTTGCATATACGATACAAGGCTGTTAGAGAGATAATTAGAATTAA
TTTGACTGTAAACACAAAGATATTAGTACAAAATACGTGACGTAGAAAGTAATAATTTCTTGGGTAGTTT
GCAGTTTTAAAATTATGTTTTAAAATGGACTATCATATGCTTACCGTAACTTGAAAGTATTTCGATTTCT
TGGCTTTATATATCTTGTGGAAAGGACGAAACACCGGCATAGCAACCTGCTCGTCGGTTTTAGAGCTAGA
AATAGCAAGTTAAAATAAGGCTAGTCCGTTATCAACTTGAAAAAGTGGCACCGAGTCGGTGCTTTTTTAA
GCTTGGCGTAACTAGATCTTGAGACAAATGGCAGTATTCATCCACAATTTTAAAAGAAAAGGGGGGATTG
GGGGGTACAGTGCAGGGGAAAGAATAGTAGACATAATAGCAACAGACATACAAACTAAAGAATTACAAAA
ACAAATTACAAAAATTCAAAATTTTCGGGTTTATTACAGGGACAGCAGAGATCCACTTTGGCGCCGGCTC
GAGGGGG
