>Addgene plasmid #77315 | AATK gRNA (BRDN0001146583) | depositor partial sequence | sequence record 144775 | Target Sequence
GCATAGCAACCTGCTCGTCG
