>Addgene plasmid #77315 | AATK gRNA (BRDN0001146583) | addgene partial sequence | sequence record 187521 | hU6-F
GTAGAAAGTAATAATTTCTTGGGTAGTTTGCAGTTTTAAAATTATGTTTTAAAATGGACTATCATATGCT
TACCGTAACTTGAAAGTATTTCGATTTCTTGGCTTTATATATCTTGTGGAAAGGACGAAACACCGGCATA
GCAACCTGCTCGTCGGTTTTAGAGCTAGAAATAGCAAGTTAAAATAAGGCTAGTCCGTTATCAACTTGAA
AAAGTGGCACCGAGTCGGTGCTTTTTTAAGCTTGGCGTAACTAGATCTTGAGACAAATGGCAGTATTCAT
CCACAATTTTAAAAGAAAAGGGGGGATTGGGGGGTACAGTGCAGGGGAAAGAATAGTAGACATAATAGCA
ACAGACATACAAACTAAAGAATTACAAAAACAAATTACAAAAATTCAAAATTTTCGGGTTTATTACAGGG
ACAGCAGAGATCCACTTTGGCGCCGGCTCGAGGGGGCCCGGGTGCAAAGATGGATAAAGTTTTAAACAGA
GAGGAATCTTTGCAGCTAATGGACCTTCTAGGTCTTGAAAGGAGTGGGAATTGGCTCCGGTGCCCGTCAG
TGGGCAGAGC
